Addgene plasmid #198098: pLV-Hygro_hCOL4A3
Purpose: lentiviral expression of hCOL4A3 in mammalian cells
Depositing lab: Jeffrey Miner. Depositing organization: Washington University in Saint Louis.
Backbone
  Vector backbone: pLVSIN
  Backbone manufacturer: TaKaRa/Clontech
  Vector type: Lentiviral
  Selectable markers: Hygromycin
Growth in bacteria
  Bacterial resistance: Ampicillin, 100 μg/mL
  Growth temperature: 37°C
  Growth strain: NEB Stable
  Copy number: High Copy
Gene/Insert
  Gene/Insert name: COL4A3
  Species: H. sapiens (human)
  Entrez Gene: COL4A3 (a.k.a. ATS2, ATS3, ATS3A, ATS3B, BFH2)
  Promoter: EF1a
  Cloning method: Gibson Cloning
Terms and licenses: Academic/Nonprofit Terms; Industry Terms: Not Available to Industry
How to cite: pLV-Hygro_hCOL4A3 was a gift from Jeffrey Miner (Addgene plasmid # 198098 ; http://n2t.net/addgene:198098 ; RRID:Addgene_198098)
