[The description below was written by a language model from this plasmid's Addgene catalogue record and pLannotate feature annotations shown in this document.]
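Description:
pLV-Hygro_hCOL4A3 is a self-inactivating HIV-1-based lentiviral transfer plasmid of about 13.7 kb, built on the pLVSIN backbone, for expressing the human collagen type IV alpha 3 chain (COL4A3) in mammalian cells. In bacteria it is maintained through a high-copy ColE1/pUC-type origin and selected with ampicillin via the β-lactamase gene. Remnants of the lac promoter/operator region are carried over from the cloning backbone. The two annotated sequence records are the same length and list the same 24 features in the same order, so they appear to be the same circular molecule numbered from different start points.

The region packaged into virus begins with a truncated 5' LTR, followed by the Ψ packaging signal with an adjoining gag fragment, the Rev response element for Rev-dependent nuclear export of the genomic RNA, and the cPPT/CTS, which aids nuclear import of the reverse-transcribed genome. Downstream, the human EF-1α promoter with portions of its first intron drives an annotated COL4A3 coding sequence of roughly 5 kb, inserted by Gibson assembly. No epitope tag or reporter is annotated. A second, independent cassette uses the mouse PGK promoter to express a hygromycin resistance gene, allowing selection of stably transduced cells. A WPRE after this cassette enhances transcript stability and expression, and the ΔU3 3' LTR renders the integrated provirus transcriptionally inactive at its LTRs, so expression depends on the internal promoters. Short nef fragments are residual viral sequence adjoining the LTRs.

The plasmid supplies only the transfer genome, so packaging and envelope functions must come from separate helper plasmids. According to the record, it is used for lentiviral delivery and stable expression of human COL4A3 in mammalian cells.
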