Features (pLannotate 1.2.2; 24 found; start..end, strand, type, name):
     20..231     +  promoter       EF-1α core promoter: core promoter for human elongation factor EF-1α
    232..345     +  intron         EF-1α intron A (fragment): intron upstream of the start codon of human EF-1α
    971..1174    +  intron         EF-1α intron A: truncated intron upstream of the start codon of human EF-1α
   1209..6218    +  CDS            COL4A3: CO4A3_HUMAN - Experimental evidence at protein level: Swiss-Prot protein existence level 1. Tumstatin, a cleavage fragment corresponding to the collagen alpha 3(IV) NC1 domain, possesses both anti-angiogenic and anti-tumor cell activity; these two anti-tumor properties may be regulated via RGD-independent ITGB3-mediated mechanisms. From Homo sapiens (Human).
   6323..6822    +  promoter       PGK promoter: mouse phosphoglycerate kinase 1 promoter
   6856..7876    +  CDS            HygR (fragment): aminoglycoside phosphotransferase from E. coli; aph(4)-Ia; confers resistance to hygromycin
   7890..8478    +  misc_feature   WPRE: woodchuck hepatitis virus posttranscriptional regulatory element
   8495..8683    +  CDS            nef (fragment): NEF_HV1Z2 - Experimental evidence at protein level: Swiss-Prot protein existence level 1. Extracellular Nef protein targets CD4(+) T-lymphocytes for apoptosis by interacting with CXCR4 surface receptors. From Human immunodeficiency virus type 1 group M subtype D (isolate Z2/CDC-Z34) (HIV-1).
   8685..8918    +  LTR            3' LTR (ΔU3): self-inactivating 3' long terminal repeat (LTR) from HIV-1
   9069..9091    -  protein_bind   lac operator (fragment): The lac repressor binds to the lac operator to inhibit transcription in E. coli. This inhibition can be relieved by adding lactose or isopropyl-β-D-thiogalactopyranoside (IPTG). lac repressor encoded by lacI
   9095..9125    -  promoter       lac promoter: promoter for the E. coli lac operon
   9140..9161    -  protein_bind   CAP binding site: CAP binding activates transcription in the presence of cAMP. E. coli catabolite activator protein
   9174..9266    -  CDS            lacI (fragment): lac repressor; lacI; The lac repressor binds to the lac operator to inhibit transcription in E. coli. This inhibition can be relieved by adding lactose or isopropyl-β-D-thiogalactopyranoside (IPTG).
   9449..10037   -  rep_origin     ori: high-copy-number ColE1/pMB1/pBR322/pUC origin of replication
  10208..11068   -  CDS            AmpR: β-lactamase; bla; confers resistance to ampicillin, carbenicillin, and related antibiotics
  11069..11173   -  promoter       AmpR promoter: bla
  11221..11355   +  polyA_signal   SV40 poly(A) signal: SV40 polyadenylation signal
  11522..11851   +  CDS            nef (fragment): NEF_HV1BR - Experimental evidence at protein level: Swiss-Prot protein existence level 1. Extracellular Nef protein targets CD4(+) T-lymphocytes for apoptosis by interacting with CXCR4 surface receptors (PubMed:14990729). From Human immunodeficiency virus type 1 group M subtype B (isolate BRU/LAI) (HIV-1).
  11899..12156   +  LTR            5' LTR (truncated): truncated 5' long terminal repeat (LTR) from HIV-1
  12203..12328   +  misc_feature   HIV-1 Ψ: packaging signal of human immunodeficiency virus type 1
  12312..12650   +  CDS            HIV-1 gag (fragment): gag protein from human immunodeficiency virus 1; gag
  12825..13058   +  misc_feature   RRE: The Rev response element (RRE) of HIV-1 allows for Rev-dependent mRNA export from the nucleus to the cytoplasm.
  13435..13535   +  CDS            Rev (fragment): human immunodeficiency virus 1 (HIV-1) Rev protein; rev; enhances nuclear export of unspliced and incompletely spliced viral mRNAs
  13550..13665   +  misc_feature   cPPT/CTS: central polypurine tract and central termination sequence of HIV-1 (lacking the first T)
>Addgene plasmid #198098 | pLV-Hygro_hCOL4A3 | addgene full sequence | sequence record 467424 | Addgene NGS Result
GGCTCCGGTGCCCGTCAGTGGGCAGAGCGCACATCGCCCACAGTCCCCGAGAAGTTGGGGGGAGGGGTCG
GCAATTGAACCGGTGCCTAGAGAAGGTGGCGCGGGGTAAACTGGGAAAGTGATGTCGTGTACTGGCTCCG
CCTTTTTCCCGAGGGTGGGGGAGAACCGTATATAAGTGCAGTAGTCGCCGTGAACGTTCTTTTTCGCAAC
GGGTTTGCCGCCAGAACACAGGTAAGTGCCGTGTGTGGTTCCCGCGGGCCTGGCCTCTTTACGGGTTATG
GCCCTTGCGTGCCTTGAATTACTTCCACGCCCCTGGCTGCAGTACGTGATTCTTGATCCCGAGCTTCGGG
TTGGAAGTGGGTGGGAGAGTTCGAGGCCTTGCGCTTAAGGAGCCCCTTCGCCTCGTGCTTGAGTTGAGGC
CTGGCTTGGGCGCTGGGGCCGCCGCGTGCGAATCTGGTGGCACCTTCGCGCCTGTCTCGCTGCTTTCGAT
AAGTCTCTAGCCATTTAAAATTTTTGATGACCTGCTGCGACGCTTTTTTTCTGGCAAGATAGTCTTGTAA
ATGCGGGCCAAGATCTGCACACTGGTATTTCGGTTTTTGGGGCCGCGGGCGGCGACGGGGCCCGTGCGTC
CCAGCGCACATGTTCGGCGAGGCGGGGCCTGCGAGCGCGGCCACCGAGAATCGGACGGGGGTAGTCTCAA
GCTGGCCGGCCTGCTCTGGTGCCTGGCCTCGCGCCGCCGTGTATCGCCCCGCCCTGGGCGGCAAGGCTGG
CCCGGTCGGCACCAGTTGCGTGAGCGGAAAGATGGCCGCTTCCCGGCCCTGCTGCAGGGAGCTCAAAATG
GAGGACGCGGCGCTCGGGAGAGCGGGCGGGTGAGTCACCCACACAAAGGAAAAGGGCCTTTCCGTCCTCA
GCCGTCGCTTCATGTGACTCCACGGAGTACCGGGCGCCGTCCAGGCACCTCGATTAGTTCTCGAGCTTTT
GGAGTACGTCGTCTTTAGGTTGGGGGGAGGGGTTTTATGCGATGGAGTTTCCCCACACTGAGTGGGTGGA
GACTGAAGTTAGGCCAGCTTGGCACTTGATGTAATTCTCCTTGGAATTTGCCCTTTTTGAGTTTGGATCT
TGGTTCATTCTCAAGCCTCAGACAGTGGTTCAAAGTTTTTTTCTTCCATTTCAGGTGTCGTGAACCTGCA
GGATTTAAATTCTAGAGCATGAGCGCCCGGACCGCCCCCAGGCCGCAGGTGCTCCTGCTGCCGCTCCTGC
TGGTGCTCCTGGCGGCGGCGCCCGCAGCCAGCAAGGGTTGTGTCTGTAAAGACAAAGGCCAGTGCTTCTG
TGACGGGGCCAAAGGGGAGAAGGGGGAGAAGGGCTTTCCTGGACCCCCCGGTTCTCCTGGCCAGAAAGGA
TTCACAGGTCCTGAAGGCTTGCCTGGACCGCAGGGACCCAAGGGCTTTCCAGGACTTCCAGGACTCACGG
GTTCCAAAGGTGTAAGGGGAATAAGTGGATTGCCAGGATTTTCTGGTTCTCCTGGACTTCCAGGCACCCC
AGGCAATACCGGGCCTTACGGACTTGTCGGTGTACCAGGATGCAGTGGTTCTAAGGGTGAGCAGGGGTTT
CCAGGACTCCCAGGGACACTGGGCTACCCAGGGATCCCGGGTGCTGCTGGTTTGAAAGGACAAAAGGGTG
CTCCTGCTAAAGAAGAAGATATAGAACTTGATGCAAAAGGCGACCCCGGGTTGCCAGGGGCTCCAGGACC
CCAGGGTTTGCCAGGCCCTCCAGGTTTTCCTGGGCCTGTTGGCCCACCTGGTCCTCCGGGATTCTTTGGC
TTTCCAGGAGCCATGGGACCTAGAGGACCTAAGGGTCACATGGGTGAAAGAGTGATAGGACATAAAGGAG
AGCGGGGTGTGAAAGGGTTAACAGGACCCCCGGGACCACCAGGAACAGTTATTGTGACCCTAACTGGCCC
AGATAACAGAACGGACCTCAAGGGGGAAAAGGGAGACAAGGGAGCAATGGGCGAGCCTGGACCTCCTGGA
CCCTCAGGACTGCCTGGAGAATCATATGGATCTGAAAAGGGTGCTCCTGGAGACCCTGGCCTGCAGGGAA
AACCCGGAAAAGATGGTGTTCCTGGCTTCCCTGGAAGTGAGGGAGTCAAGGGCAACAGGGGTTTCCCTGG
GTTAATGGGTGAAGATGGCATTAAGGGACAGAAAGGGGACATTGGCCCTCCAGGATTTCGTGGTCCAACA
GAATATTATGACACATACCAGGAAAAGGGAGATGAAGGCACTCCAGGCCCACCAGGGCCCAGAGGAGCTC
GTGGCCCACAAGGTCCCAGTGGTCCCCCCGGAGTTCCTGGAAGTCCTGGATCATCAAGGCCTGGCCTCAG
AGGAGCCCCTGGATGGCCAGGCCTGAAAGGAAGTAAAGGGGAACGAGGCCGCCCAGGAAAGGATGCCATG
GGGACTCCTGGGTCCCCAGGTTGTGCTGGTTCACCAGGTCTTCCAGGATCACCGGGACCTCCAGGACCGC
CAGGTGACATCGTTTTTCGCAAGGGTCCACCTGGAGATCACGGACTGCCAGGCTATCTAGGGTCTCCAGG
AATCCCAGGAGTTGATGGGCCCAAAGGAGAACCAGGCCTCCTGTGTACACAGTGCCCTTATATCCCAGGG
CCTCCCGGTCTCCCAGGATTGCCAGGGTTACATGGTGTAAAAGGAATCCCAGGAAGACAAGGCGCAGCTG
GCTTGAAAGGAAGCCCAGGGTCCCCAGGAAATACAGGTCTTCCAGGATTTCCAGGTTTCCCAGGTGCCCA
GGGTGACCCAGGACTTAAAGGAGAAAAAGGTGAAACACTTCAGCCTGAGGGGCAAGTGGGTGTCCCAGGT
GACCCGGGGCTCAGAGGCCAACCTGGGAGAAAGGGCTTGGATGGAATTCCTGGAACTCCGGGAGTGAAAG
GATTACCAGGACCTAAAGGCGAACTGGCTCTGAGTGGTGAGAAAGGGGACCAAGGTCCTCCAGGGGATCC
TGGCTCCCCTGGGTCCCCAGGACCTGCAGGACCAGCTGGACCACCTGGCTACGGACCCCAAGGAGAACCT
GGTCTCCAGGGCACGCAAGGAGTTCCTGGAGCCCCCGGACCACCCGGAGAAGCCGGCCCTAGGGGAGAGC
TCAGTGTTTCAACACCAGTTCCAGGCCCACCAGGACCTCCAGGGCCCCCTGGCCATCCTGGCCCCCAAGG
TCCACCTGGTATCCCTGGATCCCTGGGGAAATGTGGAGATCCTGGTCTTCCAGGGCCTGATGGTGAACCA
GGAATTCCAGGAATTGGATTTCCTGGGCCTCCTGGACCTAAGGGAGACCAAGGTTTTCCAGGTACAAAAG
GATCACTGGGTTGTCCTGGAAAAATGGGAGAGCCTGGGTTACCTGGAAAGCCAGGCCTCCCAGGAGCCAA
GGGAGAACCAGCAGTAGCCATGCCTGGAGGACCAGGAACACCAGGTTTTCCAGGAGAAAGAGGCAATTCT
GGGGAACATGGAGAAATTGGACTCCCTGGACTTCCAGGTCTCCCTGGAACTCCAGGAAATGAAGGGCTTG
ATGGACCACGAGGAGATCCAGGGCAGCCTGGACCACCTGGAGAACAAGGACCCCCAGGAAGGTGCATAGA
GGGTCCCAGGGGAGCCCAAGGACTTCCAGGCTTAAATGGATTGAAAGGGCAACAAGGCAGAAGAGGTAAA
ACGGGGCCAAAGGGAGACCCAGGAATTCCAGGCTTGGATAGATCAGGATTTCCTGGAGAAACTGGATCAC
CAGGAATTCCAGGTCATCAAGGTGAAATGGGACCACTGGGTCAAAGAGGATATCCAGGAAATCCGGGAAT
TTTAGGGCCACCAGGTGAAGATGGAGTGATTGGGATGATGGGCTTTCCTGGAGCCATTGGCCCTCCAGGG
CCCCCTGGGAACCCAGGCACACCAGGGCAGAGGGGGAGCCCTGGAATTCCAGGAGTAAAGGGCCAGAGAG
GAACCCCAGGAGCCAAGGGGGAACAAGGAGATAAAGGAAATCCCGGGCCTTCAGAGATATCCCACGTAAT
AGGGGACAAAGGAGAACCAGGTCTCAAAGGATTCGCAGGAAATCCAGGTGAGAAAGGAAACAGAGGCGTT
CCAGGGATGCCAGGTTTAAAGGGCCTCAAAGGACTACCCGGACCAGCAGGACCACCAGGCCCCAGAGGAG
ATTTGGGCAGCACTGGGAATCCTGGAGAACCAGGACTGCGTGGTATACCAGGAAGCATGGGGAACATGGG
CATGCCAGGTTCTAAAGGAAAAAGGGGAACTTTGGGATTCCCAGGTCGAGCAGGAAGACCAGGCCTCCCA
GGTATTCATGGTCTCCAGGGAGATAAGGGAGAGCCAGGTTATTCAGAAGGTACAAGGCCAGGACCACCGG
GACCAACGGGGGATCCAGGACTGCCGGGTGATATGGGAAAGAAAGGAGAAATGGGGCAACCTGGCCCACC
TGGACATTTGGGGCCTGCTGGACCTGAGGGAGCCCCTGGAAGTCCTGGAAGTCCTGGCCTCCCAGGAAAG
CCAGGTCCTCATGGTGATTTGGGTTTTAAAGGAATCAAAGGCCTCCTGGGCCCTCCAGGAATCAGAGGCC
CTCCAGGTCTTCCAGGATTTCCAGGATCTCCTGGACCAATGGGTATAAGAGGTGACCAAGGACGTGATGG
AATTCCTGGTCCAGCCGGAGAAAAGGGAGAAACGGGTTTATTGAGGGCCCCTCCAGGCCCAAGAGGGAAC
CCTGGTGCTCAAGGAGCCAAAGGAGACAGGGGAGCCCCAGGTTTTCCTGGCCTCCCGGGCAGAAAAGGGG
CCATGGGAGATGCTGGACCTCGAGGACCCACAGGCATAGAAGGATTCCCAGGGCCACCAGGTCTGCCCGG
TGCAATTATCCCTGGCCAGACAGGAAATCGTGGTCCACCAGGCTCAAGAGGAAGCCCAGGTGCGCCTGGT
CCCCCTGGACCTCCAGGGAGTCATGTAATAGGCATAAAAGGAGACAAAGGGTCTATGGGCCACCCTGGCC
CAAAAGGTCCACCTGGAACTGCAGGAGACATGGGACCACCAGGTCGTCTGGGAGCACCAGGTACTCCAGG
TCTTCCAGGACCCAGAGGTGATCCTGGATTCCAGGGGTTTCCAGGCGTGAAAGGAGAAAAGGGTAATCCT
GGATTTCTAGGATCCATTGGACCTCCAGGACCAATTGGGCCAAAAGGACCACCTGGTGTACGTGGAGACC
CTGGCACACTTAAGATTATCTCCCTTCCAGGAAGCCCAGGGCCACCTGGCACACCTGGAGAACCAGGGAT
GCAGGGAGAACCTGGGCCACCAGGGCCACCTGGAAACCTAGGACCCTGTGGGCCAAGAGGTAAGCCAGGC
AAGGATGGAAAACCAGGAACTCCTGGACCAGCTGGAGAAAAAGGCAACAAAGGTTCTAAAGGAGAGCCAG
GACCAGCTGGATCAGATGGATTGCCAGGTTTGAAAGGAAAACGTGGAGACAGTGGATCACCTGCAACCTG
GACAACGAGAGGCTTTGTCTTCACCCGACACAGTCAAACCACAGCAATTCCTTCATGTCCAGAGGGGACA
GTGCCACTCTACAGTGGGTTTTCTTTTCTTTTTGTACAAGGAAATCAACGAGCCCACGGACAAGACCTTG
GAACTCTTGGCAGCTGCCTGCAGCGATTTACCACAATGCCATTCTTATTCTGCAATGTCAATGATGTATG
TAATTTTGCATCTCGAAATGATTATTCATACTGGCTGTCAACACCAGCTCTGATGCCAATGAACATGGCT
CCCATTACTGGCAGAGCCCTTGAGCCTTATATAAGCAGATGCACTGTTTGTGAAGGTCCTGCGATCGCCA
TAGCCGTTCACAGCCAAACCACTGACATTCCTCCATGTCCTCACGGCTGGATTTCTCTCTGGAAAGGATT
TTCATTCATCATGTTCACAAGTGCAGGTTCTGAGGGCACCGGGCAAGCACTGGCCTCCCCTGGCTCCTGC
CTGGAAGAATTCCGAGCCAGCCCATTTCTAGAATGTCATGGAAGAGGAACGTGCAACTACTATTCAAATT
CCTACAGTTTCTGGCTGGCTTCATTAAACCCAGAAAGAATGTTCAGAAAGCCTATTCCATCAACTGTGAA
AGCTGGGGAATTAGAAAAAATAATAAGTCGCTGTCAGGTGTGCATGAAGAAAAGACACTGATTTGGGCCC
AATTCCTGCAGGCGAGCTCTCGGCTCGAGCGGCGGCGGTGTGACCGGCTACCGGCTGTTCGAGGAGATTC
TGTAAGGCCGCGCAATTCTACCGGGTAGGGGAGGCGCTTTTCCCAAGGCAGTCTGGAGCATGCGCTTTAG
CAGCCCCGCTGGGCACTTGGCGCTACACAAGTGGCCTCTGGCCTCGCACACATTCCACATCCACCGGTAG
GCGCCAACCGGCTCCGTTCTTTGGTGGCCCCTTCGCGCCACCTTCTACTCCTCCCCTAGTCAGGAAGTTC
CCCCCCGCCCCGCAGCTCGCGTCGTGCAGGACGTGACAAATGGAAGTAGCACGTCTCACTAGTCTCGTGC
AGATGGACAGCACCGCTGAGCAATGGAAGCGGGTAGGCCTTTGGGGCAGCGGCCAATAGCAGCTTTGCTC
CTTCGCTTTCTGGGCTCAGAGGCTGGGAAGGGGTGGGTCCGGGGGCGGGCTCAGGGGCGGGCTCAGGGGC
GGGGCGGGCGCCCGAAGGTCCTCCGGAGGCCCGGCATTCTGCACGCTTCAAAAGCGCACGTCTGCCGCGC
TGTTCTCCTCTTCCTCATCTCCGGGCCTTTCGACCTGCAGTTAACGCCGCCATGGATAGATCCGGAAAGC
CTGAACTCACCGCGACGTCTGTCGAGAAGTTTCTGATCGAAAAGTTCGACAGCGTCTCCGACCTGATGCA
GCTCTCGGAGGGCGAAGAATCTCGTGCTTTCAGCTTCGATGTAGGAGGGCGTGGATATGTCCTGCGGGTA
AATAGCTGCGCCGATGGTTTCTACAAAGATCGTTATGTTTATCGGCACTTTGCATCGGCCGCGCTCCCGA
TTCCGGAAGTGCTTGACATTGGGGAATTCAGCGAGAGCCTGACCTATTGCATCTCCCGCCGTGCACAGGG
TGTCACGTTGCAAGACCTGCCTGAAACCGAACTGCCCGCTGTTCTGCAGCCGGTCGCGGAGGCCATGGAT
GCGATCGCTGCGGCCGATCTTAGCCAGACGAGCGGGTTCGGCCCATTCGGACCGCAAGGAATCGGTCAAT
ACACTACATGGCGTGATTTCATATGCGCGATTGCTGATCCCCATGTGTATCACTGGCAAACTGTGATGGA
CGACACCGTCAGTGCGTCCGTCGCGCAGGCTCTCGATGAGCTGATGCTTTGGGCCGAGGACTGCCCCGAA
GTCCGGCACCTCGTGCACGCGGATTTCGGCTCCAACAATGTCCTGACGGACAATGGCCGCATAACAGCGG
TCATTGACTGGAGCGAGGCGATGTTCGGGGATTCCCAATACGAGGTCGCCAACATCTTCTTCTGGAGGCC
GTGGTTGGCTTGTATGGAGCAGCAGACGCGCTACTTCGAGCGGAGGCATCCGGAGCTTGCAGGATCGCCG
CGGCTCCGGGCGTATATGCTCCGCATTGGTCTTGACCAACTCTATCAGAGCTTGGTTGACGGCAATTTCG
ATGATGCAGCTTGGGCGCAGGGTCGATGCGACGCAATCGTCCGATCCGGAGCCGGGACTGTCGGGCGTAC
ACAAATCGCCCGCAGAAGCGCGGCCGTCTGGACCGATGGCTGTGTAGAAGTACTCGCCGATAGTGGAAAC
CGACGCCCCAGCACTCGTCCGAGGGCAAAGGAATAGACGCGTCTGGAACAATCAACCTCTGGATTACAAA
ATTTGTGAAAGATTGACTGGTATTCTTAACTATGTTGCTCCTTTTACGCTATGTGGATACGCTGCTTTAA
TGCCTTTGTATCATGCTATTGCTTCCCGTATGGCTTTCATTTTCTCCTCCTTGTATAAATCCTGGTTGCT
GTCTCTTTATGAGGAGTTGTGGCCCGTTGTCAGGCAACGTGGCGTGGTGTGCACTGTGTTTGCTGACGCA
ACCCCCACTGGTTGGGGCATTGCCACCACCTGTCAGCTCCTTTCCGGGACTTTCGCTTTCCCCCTCCCTA
TTGCCACGGCGGAACTCATCGCCGCCTGCCTTGCCCGCTGCTGGACAGGGGCTCGGCTGTTGGGCACTGA
CAATTCCGTGGTGTTGTCGGGGAAGCTGACGTCCTTTCCATGGCTGCTCGCCTGTGTTGCCACCTGGATT
CTGCGCGGGACGTCCTTCTGCTACGTCCCTTCGGCCCTCAATCCAGCGGACCTTCCTTCCCGCGGCCTGC
TGCCGGCTCTGCGGCCTCTTCCGCGTCTTCGCCTTCGCCCTCAGACGAGTCGGATCTCCCTTTGGGCCGC
CTCCCCGCCTGGAATTAATTCTGCAGTCGAGACCTAGAAAAACATGGAGCAATCACAAGTAGCAATACAG
CAGCTACCAATGCTGATTGTGCCTGGCTAGAAGCACAAGAGGAGGAGGAGGTGGGTTTTCCAGTCACACC
TCAGGTACCTTTAAGACCAATGACTTACAAGGCAGCTGTAGATCTTAGCCACTTTTTAAAAGAAAAGAGG
GGACTGGAAGGGCTAATTCACTCCCAACGAAGACAAGATCTGCTTTTTGCTTGTACTGGGTCTCTCTGGT
TAGACCAGATCTGAGCCTGGGAGCTCTCTGGCTAACTAGGGAACCCACTGCTTAAGCCTCAATAAAGCTT
GCCTTGAGTGCTTCAAGTAGTGTGTGCCCGTCTGTTGTGTGACTCTGGTAACTAGAGATCCCTCAGACCC
TTTTAGTCAGTGTGGAAAATCTCTAGCAGTAGTAGTTCATGTCATCTTATTATTCAGTATTTATAACTTG
CAAAGAAATGAATATCAGAGAGTGAGAGGCCTTGACATTGCTAGCGTTTTACCGTCGACCTCTAGCTAGA
GCTTGGCGTAATCATGGTCATAGCTGTTTCCTGTGTGAAATTGTTATCCGCTCACAATTCCACACAACAT
ACGAGCCGGAAGCATAAAGTGTAAAGCCTGGGGTGCCTAATGAGTGAGCTAACTCACATTAATTGCGTTG
CGCTCACTGCCCGCTTTCCAGTCGGGAAACCTGTCGTGCCAGCTGCATTAATGAATCGGCCAACGCGCGG
GGAGAGGCGGTTTGCGTATTGGGCGCTCTTCCGCTTCCTCGCTCACTGACTCGCTGCGCTCGGTCGTTCG
GCTGCGGCGAGCGGTATCAGCTCACTCAAAGGCGGTAATACGGTTATCCACAGAATCAGGGGATAACGCA
GGAAAGAACATGTGAGCAAAAGGCCAGCAAAAGGCCAGGAACCGTAAAAAGGCCGCGTTGCTGGCGTTTT
TCCATAGGCTCCGCCCCCCTGACGAGCATCACAAAAATCGACGCTCAAGTCAGAGGTGGCGAAACCCGAC
AGGACTATAAAGATACCAGGCGTTTCCCCCTGGAAGCTCCCTCGTGCGCTCTCCTGTTCCGACCCTGCCG
CTTACCGGATACCTGTCCGCCTTTCTCCCTTCGGGAAGCGTGGCGCTTTCTCATAGCTCACGCTGTAGGT
ATCTCAGTTCGGTGTAGGTCGTTCGCTCCAAGCTGGGCTGTGTGCACGAACCCCCCGTTCAGCCCGACCG
CTGCGCCTTATCCGGTAACTATCGTCTTGAGTCCAACCCGGTAAGACACGACTTATCGCCACTGGCAGCA
GCCACTGGTAACAGGATTAGCAGAGCGAGGTATGTAGGCGGTGCTACAGAGTTCTTGAAGTGGTGGCCTA
ACTACGGCTACACTAGAAGAACAGTATTTGGTATCTGCGCTCTGCTGAAGCCAGTTACCTTCGGAAAAAG
AGTTGGTAGCTCTTGATCCGGCAAACAAACCACCGCTGGTAGCGGTGGTTTTTTTGTTTGCAAGCAGCAG
ATTACGCGCAGAAAAAAAGGATCTCAAGAAGATCCTTTGATCTTTTCTACGGGGTCTGACGCTCAGTGGA
ACGAAAACTCACGTTAAGGGATTTTGGTCATGAGATTATCAAAAAGGATCTTCACCTAGATCCTTTTAAA
TTAAAAATGAAGTTTTAAATCAATCTAAAGTATATATGAGTAAACTTGGTCTGACAGTTACCAATGCTTA
ATCAGTGAGGCACCTATCTCAGCGATCTGTCTATTTCGTTCATCCATAGTTGCCTGACTCCCCGTCGTGT
AGATAACTACGATACGGGAGGGCTTACCATCTGGCCCCAGTGCTGCAATGATACCGCGAGACCCACGCTC
ACCGGCTCCAGATTTATCAGCAATAAACCAGCCAGCCGGAAGGGCCGAGCGCAGAAGTGGTCCTGCAACT
TTATCCGCCTCCATCCAGTCTATTAATTGTTGCCGGGAAGCTAGAGTAAGTAGTTCGCCAGTTAATAGTT
TGCGCAACGTTGTTGCCATTGCTACAGGCATCGTGGTGTCACGCTCGTCGTTTGGTATGGCTTCATTCAG
CTCCGGTTCCCAACGATCAAGGCGAGTTACATGATCCCCCATGTTGTGCAAAAAAGCGGTTAGCTCCTTC
GGTCCTCCGATCGTTGTCAGAAGTAAGTTGGCCGCAGTGTTATCACTCATGGTTATGGCAGCACTGCATA
ATTCTCTTACTGTCATGCCATCCGTAAGATGCTTTTCTGTGACTGGTGAGTACTCAACCAAGTCATTCTG
AGAATAGTGTATGCGGCGACCGAGTTGCTCTTGCCCGGCGTCAATACGGGATAATACCGCGCCACATAGC
AGAACTTTAAAAGTGCTCATCATTGGAAAACGTTCTTCGGGGCGAAAACTCTCAAGGATCTTACCGCTGT
TGAGATCCAGTTCGATGTAACCCACTCGTGCACCCAACTGATCTTCAGCATCTTTTACTTTCACCAGCGT
TTCTGGGTGAGCAAAAACAGGAAGGCAAAATGCCGCAAAAAAGGGAATAAGGGCGACACGGAAATGTTGA
ATACTCATACTCTTCCTTTTTCAATATTATTGAAGCATTTATCAGGGTTATTGTCTCATGAGCGGATACA
TATTTGAATGTATTTAGAAAAATAAACAAATAGGGGTTCCGCGCACATTTCCCCGAAAAGTGCCACCTGA
CGTCGACGGATCGGGAGATCAACTTGTTTATTGCAGCTTATAATGGTTACAAATAAAGCAATAGCATCAC
AAATTTCACAAATAAAGCATTTTTTTCACTGCATTCTAGTTGTGGTTTGTCCAAACTCATCAATGTATCT
TATCATGTCTGGATCAACTGGATAACTCAAGCTAACCAAAATCATCCCAAACTTCCCACCCCATACCCTA
TTACCACTGCCAATTACCTGTGGTTTCATTTACTCTAAACCTGTGATTCCTCTGAATTATTTTCATTTTA
AAGAAATTGTATTTGTTAAATATGTACTACAAACTTAGTAGTTGGAAGGGCTAATTCACTCCCAAAGAAG
ACAAGATATCCTTGATCTGTGGATCTACCACACACAAGGCTACTTCCCTGATTAGCAGAACTACACACCA
GGGCCAGGGGTCAGATATCCACTGACCTTTGGATGGTGCTACAAGCTAGTACCAGTTGAGCCAGATAAGG
TAGAAGAGGCCAATAAAGGAGAGAACACCAGCTTGTTACACCCTGTGAGCCTGCATGGGATGGATGACCC
GGAGAGAGAAGTGTTAGAGTGGAGGTTTGACAGCCGCCTAGCATTTCATCACGTGGCCCGAGAGCTGCAT
CCGGAGTACTTCAAGAACTGCTGATATCGAGCTTGCTACAAGGGACTTTCCGCTGGGGACTTTCCAGGGA
GGCGTGGCCTGGGCGGGACTGGGGAGTGGCGAGCCCTCAGATCCTGCATATAAGCAGCTGCTTTTTGCCT
GTACTGGGTCTCTCTGGTTAGACCAGATCTGAGCCTGGGAGCTCTCTGGCTAACTAGGGAACCCACTGCT
TAAGCCTCAATAAAGCTTGCCTTGAGTGCTTCAAGTAGTGTGTGCCCGTCTGTTGTGTGACTCTGGTAAC
TAGAGATCCCTCAGACCCTTTTAGTCAGTGTGGAAAATCTCTAGCAGTGGCGCCCGAACAGGGACTTGAA
AGCGAAAGGGAAACCAGAGGAGCTCTCTCGACGCAGGACTCGGCTTGCTGAAGCGCGCACGGCAAGAGGC
GAGGGGCGGCGACTGGTGAGTACGCCAAAAATTTTGACTAGCGGAGGCTAGAAGGAGAGAGATGGGTGCG
AGAGCGTCAGTATTAAGCGGGGGAGAATTAGATCGCGATGGGAAAAAATTCGGTTAAGGCCAGGGGGAAA
GAAAAAATATAAATTAAAACATATAGTATGGGCAAGCAGGGAGCTAGAACGATTCGCAGTTAATCCTGGC
CTGTTAGAAACATCAGAAGGCTGTAGACAAATACTGGGACAGCTACAACCATCCCTTCAGACAGGATCAG
AAGAACTTAGATCATTATATAATACAGTAGCAACCCTCTATTGTGTGCATCAAAGGATAGAGATAAAAGA
CACCAAGGAAGCTTTAGACAAGATAGAGGAAGAGCAAAACAAAAGTAAGACCACCGCACAGCAAGCGGCC
GGCCGCTGATCTTCAGACCTGGAGGAGGAGATATGAGGGACAATTGGAGAAGTGAATTATATAAATATAA
AGTAGTAAAAATTGAACCATTAGGAGTAGCACCCACCAAGGCAAAGAGAAGAGTGGTGCAGAGAGAAAAA
AGAGCAGTGGGAATAGGAGCTTTGTTCCTTGGGTTCTTGGGAGCAGCAGGAAGCACTATGGGCGCAGCGT
CAATGACGCTGACGGTACAGGCCAGACAATTATTGTCTGGTATAGTGCAGCAGCAGAACAATTTGCTGAG
GGCTATTGAGGCGCAACAGCATCTGTTGCAACTCACAGTCTGGGGCATCAAGCAGCTCCAGGCAAGAATC
CTGGCTGTGGAAAGATACCTAAAGGATCAACAGCTCCTGGGGATTTGGGGTTGCTCTGGAAAACTCATTT
GCACCACTGCTGTGCCTTGGAATGCTAGTTGGAGTAATAAATCTCTGGAACAGATTTGGAATCACACGAC
CTGGATGGAGTGGGACAGAGAAATTAACAATTACACAAGCTTAATACACTCCTTAATTGAAGAATCGCAA
AACCAGCAAGAAAAGAATGAACAAGAATTATTGGAATTAGATAAATGGGCAAGTTTGTGGAATTGGTTTA
ACATAACAAATTGGCTGTGGTATATAAAATTATTCATAATGATAGTAGGAGGCTTGGTAGGTTTAAGAAT
AGTTTTTGCTGTACTTTCTATAGTGAATAGAGTTAGGCAGGGATATTCACCATTATCGTTTCAGACCCAC
CTCCCAACCCCGAGGGGACCCGACAGGCCCGAAGGAATAGAAGAAGAAGGTGGAGAGAGAGACAGAGACA
GATCCATTCGATTAGTGAACGGATCTCGACGGTATCGCCTTTAAAAGAAAAGGGGGGATTGGGGGGTACA
GTGCAGGGGAAAGAATAGTAGACATAATAGCAACAGACATACAAACTAAAGAATTACAAAAACAAATTAC
AAAAATTCAAAATTTTCGGGTTTATTACAGGGACAGCAGAGATCCAGTTTATCGATATCGAATTCGTGA
