Features (pLannotate 1.2.2; 24 found; start..end, strand, type, name):
     13..342     +  CDS            nef (fragment): NEF_HV1BR - Experimental evidence at protein level: Swiss-Prot protein existence level 1. Extracellular Nef protein targets CD4(+) T-lymphocytes for apoptosis by interacting with CXCR4 surface receptors (PubMed:14990729). From Human immunodeficiency virus type 1 group M subtype B (isolate BRU/LAI) (HIV-1).
    390..647     +  LTR            5' LTR (truncated): truncated 5' long terminal repeat (LTR) from HIV-1
    694..819     +  misc_feature   HIV-1 Ψ: packaging signal of human immunodeficiency virus type 1
    803..1141    +  CDS            HIV-1 gag (fragment): gag protein from human immunodeficiency virus 1; gag
   1316..1549    +  misc_feature   RRE: The Rev response element (RRE) of HIV-1 allows for Rev-dependent mRNA export from the nucleus to the cytoplasm.
   1926..2026    +  CDS            Rev (fragment): human immunodeficiency virus 1 (HIV-1) Rev protein; rev; enhances nuclear export of unspliced and incompletely spliced viral mRNAs
   2041..2156    +  misc_feature   cPPT/CTS: central polypurine tract and central termination sequence of HIV-1 (lacking the first T)
   2230..2441    +  promoter       EF-1α core promoter: core promoter for human elongation factor EF-1α
   2442..2555    +  intron         EF-1α intron A (fragment): intron upstream of the start codon of human EF-1α
   3181..3384    +  intron         EF-1α intron A: truncated intron upstream of the start codon of human EF-1α
   3419..8428    +  CDS            COL4A3: CO4A3_HUMAN - Experimental evidence at protein level: Swiss-Prot protein existence level 1. Tumstatin, a cleavage fragment corresponding to the collagen alpha 3(IV) NC1 domain, possesses both anti-angiogenic and anti-tumor cell activity; these two anti-tumor properties may be regulated via RGD-independent ITGB3-mediated mechanisms. From Homo sapiens (Human).
   8533..9032    +  promoter       PGK promoter: mouse phosphoglycerate kinase 1 promoter
   9066..10086   +  CDS            HygR (fragment): aminoglycoside phosphotransferase from E. coli; aph(4)-Ia; confers resistance to hygromycin
  10100..10688   +  misc_feature   WPRE: woodchuck hepatitis virus posttranscriptional regulatory element
  10705..10893   +  CDS            nef (fragment): NEF_HV1Z2 - Experimental evidence at protein level: Swiss-Prot protein existence level 1. Extracellular Nef protein targets CD4(+) T-lymphocytes for apoptosis by interacting with CXCR4 surface receptors. From Human immunodeficiency virus type 1 group M subtype D (isolate Z2/CDC-Z34) (HIV-1).
  10895..11128   +  LTR            3' LTR (ΔU3): self-inactivating 3' long terminal repeat (LTR) from HIV-1
  11279..11301   -  protein_bind   lac operator (fragment): The lac repressor binds to the lac operator to inhibit transcription in E. coli. This inhibition can be relieved by adding lactose or isopropyl-β-D-thiogalactopyranoside (IPTG). lac repressor encoded by lacI
  11305..11335   -  promoter       lac promoter: promoter for the E. coli lac operon
  11350..11371   -  protein_bind   CAP binding site: CAP binding activates transcription in the presence of cAMP. E. coli catabolite activator protein
  11384..11476   -  CDS            lacI (fragment): lac repressor; lacI; The lac repressor binds to the lac operator to inhibit transcription in E. coli. This inhibition can be relieved by adding lactose or isopropyl-β-D-thiogalactopyranoside (IPTG).
  11659..12247   -  rep_origin     ori: high-copy-number ColE1/pMB1/pBR322/pUC origin of replication
  12418..13278   -  CDS            AmpR: β-lactamase; bla; confers resistance to ampicillin, carbenicillin, and related antibiotics
  13279..13383   -  promoter       AmpR promoter: bla
  13431..13565   +  polyA_signal   SV40 poly(A) signal: SV40 polyadenylation signal
>Addgene plasmid #198098 | pLV-Hygro_hCOL4A3 Sequencing Result | analyzer sequence | sequence record 389651
CAAACTTAGTAGTTGGAAGGGCTAATTCACTCCCAAAGAAGACAAGATATCCTTGATCTGTGGATCTACC
ACACACAAGGCTACTTCCCTGATTAGCAGAACTACACACCAGGGCCAGGGGTCAGATATCCACTGACCTT
TGGATGGTGCTACAAGCTAGTACCAGTTGAGCCAGATAAGGTAGAAGAGGCCAATAAAGGAGAGAACACC
AGCTTGTTACACCCTGTGAGCCTGCATGGGATGGATGACCCGGAGAGAGAAGTGTTAGAGTGGAGGTTTG
ACAGCCGCCTAGCATTTCATCACGTGGCCCGAGAGCTGCATCCGGAGTACTTCAAGAACTGCTGATATCG
AGCTTGCTACAAGGGACTTTCCGCTGGGGACTTTCCAGGGAGGCGTGGCCTGGGCGGGACTGGGGAGTGG
CGAGCCCTCAGATCCTGCATATAAGCAGCTGCTTTTTGCCTGTACTGGGTCTCTCTGGTTAGACCAGATC
TGAGCCTGGGAGCTCTCTGGCTAACTAGGGAACCCACTGCTTAAGCCTCAATAAAGCTTGCCTTGAGTGC
TTCAAGTAGTGTGTGCCCGTCTGTTGTGTGACTCTGGTAACTAGAGATCCCTCAGACCCTTTTAGTCAGT
GTGGAAAATCTCTAGCAGTGGCGCCCGAACAGGGACTTGAAAGCGAAAGGGAAACCAGAGGAGCTCTCTC
GACGCAGGACTCGGCTTGCTGAAGCGCGCACGGCAAGAGGCGAGGGGCGGCGACTGGTGAGTACGCCAAA
AATTTTGACTAGCGGAGGCTAGAAGGAGAGAGATGGGTGCGAGAGCGTCAGTATTAAGCGGGGGAGAATT
AGATCGCGATGGGAAAAAATTCGGTTAAGGCCAGGGGGAAAGAAAAAATATAAATTAAAACATATAGTAT
GGGCAAGCAGGGAGCTAGAACGATTCGCAGTTAATCCTGGCCTGTTAGAAACATCAGAAGGCTGTAGACA
AATACTGGGACAGCTACAACCATCCCTTCAGACAGGATCAGAAGAACTTAGATCATTATATAATACAGTA
GCAACCCTCTATTGTGTGCATCAAAGGATAGAGATAAAAGACACCAAGGAAGCTTTAGACAAGATAGAGG
AAGAGCAAAACAAAAGTAAGACCACCGCACAGCAAGCGGCCGGCCGCTGATCTTCAGACCTGGAGGAGGA
GATATGAGGGACAATTGGAGAAGTGAATTATATAAATATAAAGTAGTAAAAATTGAACCATTAGGAGTAG
CACCCACCAAGGCAAAGAGAAGAGTGGTGCAGAGAGAAAAAAGAGCAGTGGGAATAGGAGCTTTGTTCCT
TGGGTTCTTGGGAGCAGCAGGAAGCACTATGGGCGCAGCGTCAATGACGCTGACGGTACAGGCCAGACAA
TTATTGTCTGGTATAGTGCAGCAGCAGAACAATTTGCTGAGGGCTATTGAGGCGCAACAGCATCTGTTGC
AACTCACAGTCTGGGGCATCAAGCAGCTCCAGGCAAGAATCCTGGCTGTGGAAAGATACCTAAAGGATCA
ACAGCTCCTGGGGATTTGGGGTTGCTCTGGAAAACTCATTTGCACCACTGCTGTGCCTTGGAATGCTAGT
TGGAGTAATAAATCTCTGGAACAGATTTGGAATCACACGACCTGGATGGAGTGGGACAGAGAAATTAACA
ATTACACAAGCTTAATACACTCCTTAATTGAAGAATCGCAAAACCAGCAAGAAAAGAATGAACAAGAATT
ATTGGAATTAGATAAATGGGCAAGTTTGTGGAATTGGTTTAACATAACAAATTGGCTGTGGTATATAAAA
TTATTCATAATGATAGTAGGAGGCTTGGTAGGTTTAAGAATAGTTTTTGCTGTACTTTCTATAGTGAATA
GAGTTAGGCAGGGATATTCACCATTATCGTTTCAGACCCACCTCCCAACCCCGAGGGGACCCGACAGGCC
CGAAGGAATAGAAGAAGAAGGTGGAGAGAGAGACAGAGACAGATCCATTCGATTAGTGAACGGATCTCGA
CGGTATCGCCTTTAAAAGAAAAGGGGGGATTGGGGGGTACAGTGCAGGGGAAAGAATAGTAGACATAATA
GCAACAGACATACAAACTAAAGAATTACAAAAACAAATTACAAAAATTCAAAATTTTCGGGTTTATTACA
GGGACAGCAGAGATCCAGTTTATCGATATCGAATTCGTGAGGCTCCGGTGCCCGTCAGTGGGCAGAGCGC
ACATCGCCCACAGTCCCCGAGAAGTTGGGGGGAGGGGTCGGCAATTGAACCGGTGCCTAGAGAAGGTGGC
GCGGGGTAAACTGGGAAAGTGATGTCGTGTACTGGCTCCGCCTTTTTCCCGAGGGTGGGGGAGAACCGTA
TATAAGTGCAGTAGTCGCCGTGAACGTTCTTTTTCGCAACGGGTTTGCCGCCAGAACACAGGTAAGTGCC
GTGTGTGGTTCCCGCGGGCCTGGCCTCTTTACGGGTTATGGCCCTTGCGTGCCTTGAATTACTTCCACGC
CCCTGGCTGCAGTACGTGATTCTTGATCCCGAGCTTCGGGTTGGAAGTGGGTGGGAGAGTTCGAGGCCTT
GCGCTTAAGGAGCCCCTTCGCCTCGTGCTTGAGTTGAGGCCTGGCTTGGGCGCTGGGGCCGCCGCGTGCG
AATCTGGTGGCACCTTCGCGCCTGTCTCGCTGCTTTCGATAAGTCTCTAGCCATTTAAAATTTTTGATGA
CCTGCTGCGACGCTTTTTTTCTGGCAAGATAGTCTTGTAAATGCGGGCCAAGATCTGCACACTGGTATTT
CGGTTTTTGGGGCCGCGGGCGGCGACGGGGCCCGTGCGTCCCAGCGCACATGTTCGGCGAGGCGGGGCCT
GCGAGCGCGGCCACCGAGAATCGGACGGGGGTAGTCTCAAGCTGGCCGGCCTGCTCTGGTGCCTGGCCTC
GCGCCGCCGTGTATCGCCCCGCCCTGGGCGGCAAGGCTGGCCCGGTCGGCACCAGTTGCGTGAGCGGAAA
GATGGCCGCTTCCCGGCCCTGCTGCAGGGAGCTCAAAATGGAGGACGCGGCGCTCGGGAGAGCGGGCGGG
TGAGTCACCCACACAAAGGAAAAGGGCCTTTCCGTCCTCAGCCGTCGCTTCATGTGACTCCACGGAGTAC
CGGGCGCCGTCCAGGCACCTCGATTAGTTCTCGAGCTTTTGGAGTACGTCGTCTTTAGGTTGGGGGGAGG
GGTTTTATGCGATGGAGTTTCCCCACACTGAGTGGGTGGAGACTGAAGTTAGGCCAGCTTGGCACTTGAT
GTAATTCTCCTTGGAATTTGCCCTTTTTGAGTTTGGATCTTGGTTCATTCTCAAGCCTCAGACAGTGGTT
CAAAGTTTTTTTCTTCCATTTCAGGTGTCGTGAACCTGCAGGATTTAAATTCTAGAGCATGAGCGCCCGG
ACCGCCCCCAGGCCGCAGGTGCTCCTGCTGCCGCTCCTGCTGGTGCTCCTGGCGGCGGCGCCCGCAGCCA
GCAAGGGTTGTGTCTGTAAAGACAAAGGCCAGTGCTTCTGTGACGGGGCCAAAGGGGAGAAGGGGGAGAA
GGGCTTTCCTGGACCCCCCGGTTCTCCTGGCCAGAAAGGATTCACAGGTCCTGAAGGCTTGCCTGGACCG
CAGGGACCCAAGGGCTTTCCAGGACTTCCAGGACTCACGGGTTCCAAAGGTGTAAGGGGAATAAGTGGAT
TGCCAGGATTTTCTGGTTCTCCTGGACTTCCAGGCACCCCAGGCAATACCGGGCCTTACGGACTTGTCGG
TGTACCAGGATGCAGTGGTTCTAAGGGTGAGCAGGGGTTTCCAGGACTCCCAGGGACACTGGGCTACCCA
GGGATCCCGGGTGCTGCTGGTTTGAAAGGACAAAAGGGTGCTCCTGCTAAAGAAGAAGATATAGAACTTG
ATGCAAAAGGCGACCCCGGGTTGCCAGGGGCTCCAGGACCCCAGGGTTTGCCAGGCCCTCCAGGTTTTCC
TGGGCCTGTTGGCCCACCTGGTCCTCCGGGATTCTTTGGCTTTCCAGGAGCCATGGGACCTAGAGGACCT
AAGGGTCACATGGGTGAAAGAGTGATAGGACATAAAGGAGAGCGGGGTGTGAAAGGGTTAACAGGACCCC
CGGGACCACCAGGAACAGTTATTGTGACCCTAACTGGCCCAGATAACAGAACGGACCTCAAGGGGGAAAA
GGGAGACAAGGGAGCAATGGGCGAGCCTGGACCTCCTGGACCCTCAGGACTGCCTGGAGAATCATATGGA
TCTGAAAAGGGTGCTCCTGGAGACCCTGGCCTGCAGGGAAAACCCGGAAAAGATGGTGTTCCTGGCTTCC
CTGGAAGTGAGGGAGTCAAGGGCAACAGGGGTTTCCCTGGGTTAATGGGTGAAGATGGCATTAAGGGACA
GAAAGGGGACATTGGCCCTCCAGGATTTCGTGGTCCAACAGAATATTATGACACATACCAGGAAAAGGGA
GATGAAGGCACTCCAGGCCCACCAGGGCCCAGAGGAGCTCGTGGCCCACAAGGTCCCAGTGGTCCCCCCG
GAGTTCCTGGAAGTCCTGGATCATCAAGGCCTGGCCTCAGAGGAGCCCCTGGATGGCCAGGCCTGAAAGG
AAGTAAAGGGGAACGAGGCCGCCCAGGAAAGGATGCCATGGGGACTCCTGGGTCCCCAGGTTGTGCTGGT
TCACCAGGTCTTCCAGGATCACCGGGACCTCCAGGACCGCCAGGTGACATCGTTTTTCGCAAGGGTCCAC
CTGGAGATCACGGACTGCCAGGCTATCTAGGGTCTCCAGGAATCCCAGGAGTTGATGGGCCCAAAGGAGA
ACCAGGCCTCCTGTGTACACAGTGCCCTTATATCCCAGGGCCTCCCGGTCTCCCAGGATTGCCAGGGTTA
CATGGTGTAAAAGGAATCCCAGGAAGACAAGGCGCAGCTGGCTTGAAAGGAAGCCCAGGGTCCCCAGGAA
ATACAGGTCTTCCAGGATTTCCAGGTTTCCCAGGTGCCCAGGGTGACCCAGGACTTAAAGGAGAAAAAGG
TGAAACACTTCAGCCTGAGGGGCAAGTGGGTGTCCCAGGTGACCCGGGGCTCAGAGGCCAACCTGGGAGA
AAGGGCTTGGATGGAATTCCTGGAACTCCGGGAGTGAAAGGATTACCAGGACCTAAAGGCGAACTGGCTC
TGAGTGGTGAGAAAGGGGACCAAGGTCCTCCAGGGGATCCTGGCTCCCCTGGGTCCCCAGGACCTGCAGG
ACCAGCTGGACCACCTGGCTACGGACCCCAAGGAGAACCTGGTCTCCAGGGCACGCAAGGAGTTCCTGGA
GCCCCCGGACCACCCGGAGAAGCCGGCCCTAGGGGAGAGCTCAGTGTTTCAACACCAGTTCCAGGCCCAC
CAGGACCTCCAGGGCCCCCTGGCCATCCTGGCCCCCAAGGTCCACCTGGTATCCCTGGATCCCTGGGGAA
ATGTGGAGATCCTGGTCTTCCAGGGCCTGATGGTGAACCAGGAATTCCAGGAATTGGATTTCCTGGGCCT
CCTGGACCTAAGGGAGACCAAGGTTTTCCAGGTACAAAAGGATCACTGGGTTGTCCTGGAAAAATGGGAG
AGCCTGGGTTACCTGGAAAGCCAGGCCTCCCAGGAGCCAAGGGAGAACCAGCAGTAGCCATGCCTGGAGG
ACCAGGAACACCAGGTTTTCCAGGAGAAAGAGGCAATTCTGGGGAACATGGAGAAATTGGACTCCCTGGA
CTTCCAGGTCTCCCTGGAACTCCAGGAAATGAAGGGCTTGATGGACCACGAGGAGATCCAGGGCAGCCTG
GACCACCTGGAGAACAAGGACCCCCAGGAAGGTGCATAGAGGGTCCCAGGGGAGCCCAAGGACTTCCAGG
CTTAAATGGATTGAAAGGGCAACAAGGCAGAAGAGGTAAAATGGGGCCAAAGGGAGACCCAGGAATTCCA
GGCTTGGATAGATCAGGATTTCCTGGAGAAACTGGATCACCAGGAATTCCAGGTCATCAAGGTGAAATGG
GACCACTGGGTCAAAGAGGATATCCAGGAAATCCGGGAATTTTAGGGCCACCAGGTGAAGATGGAGTGAT
TGGGATGATGGGCTTTCCTGGAGCCATTGGCCCTCCAGGGCCCCCTGGGAACCCAGGCACACCAGGGCAG
AGGGGGAGCCCTGGAATTCCAGGAGTAAAGGGCCAGAGAGGAACCCCAGGAGCCAAGGGGGAACAAGGAG
ATAAAGGAAATCCCGGGCCTTCAGAGATATCCCACGTAATAGGGGACAAAGGAGAACCAGGTCTCAAAGG
ATTCGCAGGAAATCCAGGTGAGAAAGGAAACAGAGGCGTTCCAGGGATGCCAGGTTTAAAGGGCCTCAAA
GGACTACCCGGACCAGCAGGACCACCAGGCCCCAGAGGAGATTTGGGCAGCACTGGGAATCCTGGAGAAC
CAGGACTGCGTGGTATACCAGGAAGCATGGGGAACATGGGCATGCCAGGTTCTAAAGGAAAAAGGGGAAC
TTTGGGATTCCCAGGTCGAGCAGGAAGACCAGGCCTCCCAGGTATTCATGGTCTCCAGGGAGATAAGGGA
GAGCCAGGTTATTCAGAAGGTACAAGGCCAGGACCACCGGGACCAACGGGGGATCCAGGACTGCCGGGTG
ATATGGGAAAGAAAGGAGAAATGGGGCAACCTGGCCCACCTGGACATTTGGGGCCTGCTGGACCTGAGGG
AGCCCCTGGAAGTCCTGGAAGTCCTGGCCTCCCAGGAAAGCCAGGTCCTCATGGTGATTTGGGTTTTAAA
GGAATCAAAGGCCTCCTGGGCCCTCCAGGAATCAGAGGCCCTCCAGGTCTTCCAGGATTTCCAGGATCTC
CTGGACCAATGGGTATAAGAGGTGACCAAGGACGTGATGGAATTCCTGGTCCAGCCGGAGAAAAGGGAGA
AACGGGTTTATTGAGGGCCCCTCCAGGCCCAAGAGGGAACCCTGGTGCTCAAGGAGCCAAAGGAGACAGG
GGAGCCCCAGGTTTTCCTGGCCTCCCGGGCAGAAAAGGGGCCATGGGAGATGCTGGACCTCGAGGACCCA
CAGGCATAGAAGGATTCCCAGGGCCACCAGGTCTGCCCGGTGCAATTATCCCTGGCCAGACAGGAAATCG
TGGTCCACCAGGCTCAAGAGGAAGCCCAGGTGCGCCTGGTCCCCCTGGACCTCCAGGGAGTCATGTAATA
GGCATAAAAGGAGACAAAGGGTCTATGGGCCACCCTGGCCCAAAAGGTCCACCTGGAACTGCAGGAGACA
TGGGACCACCAGGTCGTCTGGGAGCACCAGGTACTCCAGGTCTTCCAGGACCCAGAGGTGATCCTGGATT
CCAGGGGTTTCCAGGCGTGAAAGGAGAAAAGGGTAATCCTGGATTTCTAGGATCCATTGGACCTCCAGGA
CCAATTGGGCCAAAAGGACCACCTGGTGTACGTGGAGACCCTGGCACACTTAAGATTATCTCCCTTCCAG
GAAGCCCAGGGCCACCTGGCACACCTGGAGAACCAGGGATGCAGGGAGAACCTGGGCCACCAGGGCCACC
TGGAAACCTAGGACCCTGTGGGCCAAGAGGTAAGCCAGGCAAGGATGGAAAACCAGGAACTCCTGGACCA
GCTGGAGAAAAAGGCAACAAAGGTTCTAAAGGAGAGCCAGGACCAGCTGGATCAGATGGATTGCCAGGTT
TGAAAGGAAAACGTGGAGACAGTGGATCACCTGCAACCTGGACAACGAGAGGCTTTGTCTTCACCCGACA
CAGTCAAACCACAGCAATTCCTTCATGTCCAGAGGGGACAGTGCCACTCTACAGTGGGTTTTCTTTTCTT
TTTGTACAAGGAAATCAACGAGCCCACGGACAAGACCTTGGAACTCTTGGCAGCTGCCTGCAGCGATTTA
CCACAATGCCATTCTTATTCTGCAATGTCAATGATGTATGTAATTTTGCATCTCGAAATGATTATTCATA
CTGGCTGTCAACACCAGCTCTGATGCCAATGAACATGGCTCCCATTACTGGCAGAGCCCTTGAGCCTTAT
ATAAGCAGATGCACTGTTTGTGAAGGTCCTGCGATCGCCATAGCCGTTCACAGCCAAACCACTGACATTC
CTCCATGTCCTCACGGCTGGATTTCTCTCTGGAAAGGATTTTCATTCATCATGTTCACAAGTGCAGGTTC
TGAGGGCACCGGGCAAGCACTGGCCTCCCCTGGCTCCTGCCTGGAAGAATTCCGAGCCAGCCCATTTCTA
GAATGTCATGGAAGAGGAACGTGCAACTACTATTCAAATTCCTACAGTTTCTGGCTGGCTTCATTAAACC
CAGAAAGAATGTTCAGAAAGCCTATTCCATCAACTGTGAAAGCTGGGGAATTAGAAAAAATAATAAGTCG
CTGTCAGGTGTGCATGAAGAAAAGACACTGATTTGGGCCCAATTCCTGCAGGCGAGCTCTCGGCTCGAGC
GGCGGCGGTGTGACCGGCTACCGGCTGTTCGAGGAGATTCTGTAAGGCCGCGCAATTCTACCGGGTAGGG
GAGGCGCTTTTCCCAAGGCAGTCTGGAGCATGCGCTTTAGCAGCCCCGCTGGGCACTTGGCGCTACACAA
GTGGCCTCTGGCCTCGCACACATTCCACATCCACCGGTAGGCGCCAACCGGCTCCGTTCTTTGGTGGCCC
CTTCGCGCCACCTTCTACTCCTCCCCTAGTCAGGAAGTTCCCCCCCGCCCCGCAGCTCGCGTCGTGCAGG
ACGTGACAAATGGAAGTAGCACGTCTCACTAGTCTCGTGCAGATGGACAGCACCGCTGAGCAATGGAAGC
GGGTAGGCCTTTGGGGCAGCGGCCAATAGCAGCTTTGCTCCTTCGCTTTCTGGGCTCAGAGGCTGGGAAG
GGGTGGGTCCGGGGGCGGGCTCAGGGGCGGGCTCAGGGGCGGGGCGGGCGCCCGAAGGTCCTCCGGAGGC
CCGGCATTCTGCACGCTTCAAAAGCGCACGTCTGCCGCGCTGTTCTCCTCTTCCTCATCTCCGGGCCTTT
CGACCTGCAGTTAACGCCGCCATGGATAGATCCGGAAAGCCTGAACTCACCGCGACGTCTGTCGAGAAGT
TTCTGATCGAAAAGTTCGACAGCGTCTCCGACCTGATGCAGCTCTCGGAGGGCGAAGAATCTCGTGCTTT
CAGCTTCGATGTAGGAGGGCGTGGATATGTCCTGCGGGTAAATAGCTGCGCCGATGGTTTCTACAAAGAT
CGTTATGTTTATCGGCACTTTGCATCGGCCGCGCTCCCGATTCCGGAAGTGCTTGACATTGGGGAATTCA
GCGAGAGCCTGACCTATTGCATCTCCCGCCGTGCACAGGGTGTCACGTTGCAAGACCTGCCTGAAACCGA
ACTGCCCGCTGTTCTGCAGCCGGTCGCGGAGGCCATGGATGCGATCGCTGCGGCCGATCTTAGCCAGACG
AGCGGGTTCGGCCCATTCGGACCGCAAGGAATCGGTCAATACACTACATGGCGTGATTTCATATGCGCGA
TTGCTGATCCCCATGTGTATCACTGGCAAACTGTGATGGACGACACCGTCAGTGCGTCCGTCGCGCAGGC
TCTCGATGAGCTGATGCTTTGGGCCGAGGACTGCCCCGAAGTCCGGCACCTCGTGCACGCGGATTTCGGC
TCCAACAATGTCCTGACGGACAATGGCCGCATAACAGCGGTCATTGACTGGAGCGAGGCGATGTTCGGGG
ATTCCCAATACGAGGTCGCCAACATCTTCTTCTGGAGGCCGTGGTTGGCTTGTATGGAGCAGCAGACGCG
CTACTTCGAGCGGAGGCATCCGGAGCTTGCAGGATCGCCGCGGCTCCGGGCGTATATGCTCCGCATTGGT
CTTGACCAACTCTATCAGAGCTTGGTTGACGGCAATTTCGATGATGCAGCTTGGGCGCAGGGTCGATGCG
ACGCAATCGTCCGATCCGGAGCCGGGACTGTCGGGCGTACACAAATCGCCCGCAGAAGCGCGGCCGTCTG
GACCGATGGCTGTGTAGAAGTACTCGCCGATAGTGGAAACCGACGCCCCAGCACTCGTCCGAGGGCAAAG
GAATAGACGCGTCTGGAACAATCAACCTCTGGATTACAAAATTTGTGAAAGATTGACTGGTATTCTTAAC
TATGTTGCTCCTTTTACGCTATGTGGATACGCTGCTTTAATGCCTTTGTATCATGCTATTGCTTCCCGTA
TGGCTTTCATTTTCTCCTCCTTGTATAAATCCTGGTTGCTGTCTCTTTATGAGGAGTTGTGGCCCGTTGT
CAGGCAACGTGGCGTGGTGTGCACTGTGTTTGCTGACGCAACCCCCACTGGTTGGGGCATTGCCACCACC
TGTCAGCTCCTTTCCGGGACTTTCGCTTTCCCCCTCCCTATTGCCACGGCGGAACTCATCGCCGCCTGCC
TTGCCCGCTGCTGGACAGGGGCTCGGCTGTTGGGCACTGACAATTCCGTGGTGTTGTCGGGGAAGCTGAC
GTCCTTTCCATGGCTGCTCGCCTGTGTTGCCACCTGGATTCTGCGCGGGACGTCCTTCTGCTACGTCCCT
TCGGCCCTCAATCCAGCGGACCTTCCTTCCCGCGGCCTGCTGCCGGCTCTGCGGCCTCTTCCGCGTCTTC
GCCTTCGCCCTCAGACGAGTCGGATCTCCCTTTGGGCCGCCTCCCCGCCTGGAATTAATTCTGCAGTCGA
GACCTAGAAAAACATGGAGCAATCACAAGTAGCAATACAGCAGCTACCAATGCTGATTGTGCCTGGCTAG
AAGCACAAGAGGAGGAGGAGGTGGGTTTTCCAGTCACACCTCAGGTACCTTTAAGACCAATGACTTACAA
GGCAGCTGTAGATCTTAGCCACTTTTTAAAAGAAAAGAGGGGACTGGAAGGGCTAATTCACTCCCAACGA
AGACAAGATCTGCTTTTTGCTTGTACTGGGTCTCTCTGGTTAGACCAGATCTGAGCCTGGGAGCTCTCTG
GCTAACTAGGGAACCCACTGCTTAAGCCTCAATAAAGCTTGCCTTGAGTGCTTCAAGTAGTGTGTGCCCG
TCTGTTGTGTGACTCTGGTAACTAGAGATCCCTCAGACCCTTTTAGTCAGTGTGGAAAATCTCTAGCAGT
AGTAGTTCATGTCATCTTATTATTCAGTATTTATAACTTGCAAAGAAATGAATATCAGAGAGTGAGAGGC
CTTGACATTGCTAGCGTTTTACCGTCGACCTCTAGCTAGAGCTTGGCGTAATCATGGTCATAGCTGTTTC
CTGTGTGAAATTGTTATCCGCTCACAATTCCACACAACATACGAGCCGGAAGCATAAAGTGTAAAGCCTG
GGGTGCCTAATGAGTGAGCTAACTCACATTAATTGCGTTGCGCTCACTGCCCGCTTTCCAGTCGGGAAAC
CTGTCGTGCCAGCTGCATTAATGAATCGGCCAACGCGCGGGGAGAGGCGGTTTGCGTATTGGGCGCTCTT
CCGCTTCCTCGCTCACTGACTCGCTGCGCTCGGTCGTTCGGCTGCGGCGAGCGGTATCAGCTCACTCAAA
GGCGGTAATACGGTTATCCACAGAATCAGGGGATAACGCAGGAAAGAACATGTGAGCAAAAGGCCAGCAA
AAGGCCAGGAACCGTAAAAAGGCCGCGTTGCTGGCGTTTTTCCATAGGCTCCGCCCCCCTGACGAGCATC
ACAAAAATCGACGCTCAAGTCAGAGGTGGCGAAACCCGACAGGACTATAAAGATACCAGGCGTTTCCCCC
TGGAAGCTCCCTCGTGCGCTCTCCTGTTCCGACCCTGCCGCTTACCGGATACCTGTCCGCCTTTCTCCCT
TCGGGAAGCGTGGCGCTTTCTCATAGCTCACGCTGTAGGTATCTCAGTTCGGTGTAGGTCGTTCGCTCCA
AGCTGGGCTGTGTGCACGAACCCCCCGTTCAGCCCGACCGCTGCGCCTTATCCGGTAACTATCGTCTTGA
GTCCAACCCGGTAAGACACGACTTATCGCCACTGGCAGCAGCCACTGGTAACAGGATTAGCAGAGCGAGG
TATGTAGGCGGTGCTACAGAGTTCTTGAAGTGGTGGCCTAACTACGGCTACACTAGAAGAACAGTATTTG
GTATCTGCGCTCTGCTGAAGCCAGTTACCTTCGGAAAAAGAGTTGGTAGCTCTTGATCCGGCAAACAAAC
CACCGCTGGTAGCGGTGGTTTTTTTGTTTGCAAGCAGCAGATTACGCGCAGAAAAAAAGGATCTCAAGAA
GATCCTTTGATCTTTTCTACGGGGTCTGACGCTCAGTGGAACGAAAACTCACGTTAAGGGATTTTGGTCA
TGAGATTATCAAAAAGGATCTTCACCTAGATCCTTTTAAATTAAAAATGAAGTTTTAAATCAATCTAAAG
TATATATGAGTAAACTTGGTCTGACAGTTACCAATGCTTAATCAGTGAGGCACCTATCTCAGCGATCTGT
CTATTTCGTTCATCCATAGTTGCCTGACTCCCCGTCGTGTAGATAACTACGATACGGGAGGGCTTACCAT
CTGGCCCCAGTGCTGCAATGATACCGCGAGACCCACGCTCACCGGCTCCAGATTTATCAGCAATAAACCA
GCCAGCCGGAAGGGCCGAGCGCAGAAGTGGTCCTGCAACTTTATCCGCCTCCATCCAGTCTATTAATTGT
TGCCGGGAAGCTAGAGTAAGTAGTTCGCCAGTTAATAGTTTGCGCAACGTTGTTGCCATTGCTACAGGCA
TCGTGGTGTCACGCTCGTCGTTTGGTATGGCTTCATTCAGCTCCGGTTCCCAACGATCAAGGCGAGTTAC
ATGATCCCCCATGTTGTGCAAAAAAGCGGTTAGCTCCTTCGGTCCTCCGATCGTTGTCAGAAGTAAGTTG
GCCGCAGTGTTATCACTCATGGTTATGGCAGCACTGCATAATTCTCTTACTGTCATGCCATCCGTAAGAT
GCTTTTCTGTGACTGGTGAGTACTCAACCAAGTCATTCTGAGAATAGTGTATGCGGCGACCGAGTTGCTC
TTGCCCGGCGTCAATACGGGATAATACCGCGCCACATAGCAGAACTTTAAAAGTGCTCATCATTGGAAAA
CGTTCTTCGGGGCGAAAACTCTCAAGGATCTTACCGCTGTTGAGATCCAGTTCGATGTAACCCACTCGTG
CACCCAACTGATCTTCAGCATCTTTTACTTTCACCAGCGTTTCTGGGTGAGCAAAAACAGGAAGGCAAAA
TGCCGCAAAAAAGGGAATAAGGGCGACACGGAAATGTTGAATACTCATACTCTTCCTTTTTCAATATTAT
TGAAGCATTTATCAGGGTTATTGTCTCATGAGCGGATACATATTTGAATGTATTTAGAAAAATAAACAAA
TAGGGGTTCCGCGCACATTTCCCCGAAAAGTGCCACCTGACGTCGACGGATCGGGAGATCAACTTGTTTA
TTGCAGCTTATAATGGTTACAAATAAAGCAATAGCATCACAAATTTCACAAATAAAGCATTTTTTTCACT
GCATTCTAGTTGTGGTTTGTCCAAACTCATCAATGTATCTTATCATGTCTGGATCAACTGGATAACTCAA
GCTAACCAAAATCATCCCAAACTTCCCACCCCATACCCTATTACCACTGCCAATTACCTGTGGTTTCATT
TACTCTAAACCTGTGATTCCTCTGAATTATTTTCATTTTAAAGAAATTGTATTTGTTAAATATGTACTA
